Addgene plasmid #159014: pMSR:MSMEG_0435:Dendra
Purpose: T7 expression of C-term fluorescent fusion in E. coli
Depositing lab: Keith Derbyshire & Joseph Wade. Depositing organization: Wadsworth Center, New York State Department of Health. Publication: A Mycobacterial Systems Resource for the Research Community. Judd JA, Canestrari J, Clark R, Joseph A, Lapierre P, Lasek-Nesselquist E, Mir M, Palumbo M, Smith C, Stone M, Upadhyay A, Wirth SE, Dedrick RM, Meier CG, Russell DA, Dills A, Dove E, Kester J, Wolf ID, Zhu J, Rubin ER, Fortune S, Hatfull GF, Gray TA, Wade JT, Derbyshire KM. mBio. 2021 Mar 2;12(2). pii: mBio.02401-20. doi: 10.1128/mBio.02401-20. PubMed 33653882.
Backbone
  Vector backbone: pMSR:Dendra
  Vector type: Bacterial Expression ; Integrating Mycobacterial Expression Vector attL5
Growth in bacteria
  Bacterial resistance: Apramycin, 25 μg/mL
  Growth temperature: 37°C
  Growth strain: DH5alpha
  Copy number: High Copy
Gene/Insert
  Gene/Insert name: MSMEG_0435
  Species: M. smegmatis
  Promoter: pmycTetO
  Tag / fusion protein: Gly-Ala Linker/Dendra2/1x Flag Tag (C terminal on insert)
  Cloning method: Ligation Independent Cloning
  Sequencing primers: 5′ TGATAGAGTTTGTCCTCCCTATCAG; 3′ TCCATATGCACCTTGACACG
Terms and licenses: Academic/Nonprofit Terms; Industry Terms: Not Available to Industry
Depositor comments: NCBI reference sequence: CP000480.1. 5' cloning site: Ase1, destroyed during cloning. 3' cloning site: HindIII, not destroyed during cloning
How to cite: pMSR:MSMEG_0435:Dendra was a gift from Keith Derbyshire & Joseph Wade (Addgene plasmid # 159014 ; http://n2t.net/addgene:159014 ; RRID:Addgene_159014)
