[The description below was written by a language model from this plasmid's Addgene catalogue record and pLannotate feature annotations shown in this document.]
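Description:
pMSR:MSMEG_0435:Dendra is a 5.8 kb shuttle-type plasmid from a mycobacterial systems resource, built on the pMSR:Dendra backbone. It is catalogued both as a bacterial expression vector and as an integrating mycobacterial expression vector that uses the phage L5 attachment system. In E. coli it replicates from a high-copy ColE1/pUC-type origin. Selection is by apramycin, conferred by the aac(3)IV acetyltransferase gene. No mycobacterial replication origin is annotated. Instead, the plasmid carries the mycobacteriophage L5 integrase gene along with adjacent L5 sequence, and this integrase mediates site-specific, single-copy insertion into the mycobacterial chromosome.

The payload is the Mycobacterium smegmatis open reading frame MSMEG_0435, inserted by ligation-independent cloning. It is fused at its C terminus, through a Gly-Ala linker, to the green-to-red photoconvertible fluorescent protein Dendra2, followed by a single FLAG epitope. The gene itself is not called by the automated annotation, but it presumably lies in the unannotated region between the promoters and Dendra2; its function is not stated in the record. Two promoter systems sit upstream. The catalogue names the promoter as pmycTetO, a tet-operator-bearing mycobacterial promoter. The short "tight TRE" fragments in the feature table are most likely its tet operator sequences rather than a mammalian Tet-responsive promoter. A T7 promoter lies just downstream of these, and a partial T7 terminator follows the FLAG tag.

This arrangement fits the stated purpose of T7-driven expression of the C-terminal fluorescent fusion in E. coli. It also allows expression from the integrated copy in mycobacteria, where the fusion could be followed by fluorescence imaging or detected through the FLAG tag.
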