Features (pLannotate 1.2.2; 13 found; start..end, strand, type, name):
     15..32      +  promoter       tight TRE promoter (fragment): Tet-responsive promoter PTight, consisting of seven tet operator sequences followed by the minimal CMV promoter
     46..64      +  promoter       T7 promoter: promoter for bacteriophage T7 RNA polymerase
    983..1669    +  CDS            Dendra2: Dendra2 is a photoconvertible green fluorescent protein published in 2006, derived from Dendronephthya sp.. It has high acid sensitivity.
   1709..1729    +  CDS            FLAG (fragment): FLAG® epitope tag, followed by an enterokinase cleavage site
   1738..1780    +  terminator     T7 terminator (fragment): transcription terminator for bacteriophage T7 RNA polymerase
   1986..2786    +  CDS            ApmR: aminoglycoside 3-N-acetyltransferase type IV ; aac(3)IV; confers resistance to apramycin (Paget and Davies, 1996)
   2853..2870    -  misc_feature   MCS (fragment): pBluescript multiple cloning site
   2911..3499    +  rep_origin     ori: high-copy-number ColE1/pMB1/pBR322/pUC origin of replication
   3667..3695    +  misc_feature   MCS (fragment): pUC18/19 multiple cloning site
   4255..5367    +  CDS            33: VINT_BPML5 - Also known as int. Protein inferred from homology: Swiss-Prot protein existence level 3. Integrase is necessary for integration of the phage into the host genome by site-specific recombination. From Mycobacterium phage L5 (Mycobacteriophage L5).
   5429..5533    -  CDS            32 (fragment): VG32_BPML5 - Protein predicted: Swiss-Prot protein existence level 4. From Mycobacterium phage L5 (Mycobacteriophage L5).
   5589..5693    +  CDS            Y4104_STRCO (fragment): Protein inferred from homology: Swiss-Prot protein existence level 3. From Streptomyces coelicolor (strain ATCC BAA-471 / A3(2) / M145).
   5751..8       +  promoter       tight TRE promoter (fragment) (across the origin): Tet-responsive promoter PTight, consisting of seven tet operator sequences followed by the minimal CMV promoter
>Addgene plasmid #159014 | pMSR:MSMEG_0435:Dendra | addgene full sequence | sequence record 315462 | Addgene NGS Result
TGATAGAGTTTGTCCTCCCTATCAGTGATAGATAGGCTTAAGGAGTAATACGACTCACTATAGGGAGAAG
GAGGCCATT
[882 nt withheld, positions 80-961]
AAGCTTGGTGCGGCCGCGGGCAACACGCCTGGCATCAATCTGATCAAGGAGGACATGCGTGTCAAGGTGC
ATATGGAGGGCAACGTGAACGGTCACGCCTTCGTGATCGAGGGGGAGGGTAAGGGTAAGCCTTACGAAGG
GACCCAGACCGCCAACCTCACCGTCAAGGAGGGCGCCCCTCTCCCATTCTCGTACGATATCCTCACTACC
GCGGTGCATTACGGGAACCGCGTGTTCACCAAGTACCCCGAGGATATCCCTGACTACTTCAAGCAGAGCT
TCCCGGAGGGATACTCCTGGGAGCGGACGATGACCTTCGAAGACAAGGGTATCTGTACGATCCGCAGCGA
CATCTCGCTGGAAGGGGACTGTTTCTTCCAGAACGTCCGTTTCAAGGGGACCAACTTTCCGCCGAACGGC
CCGGTCATGCAGAAGAAGACCCTCAAGTGGGAGCCGAGCACGGAGAAGCTGCACGTTCGGGACGGCCTCC
TGGTCGGCAACATCAACATGGCGCTGCTGCTGGAAGGCGGCGGCCACTACCTATGCGACTTCAAGACCAC
GTACAAAGCGAAGAAGGTCGTCCAGCTGCCCGACGCGCACTTCGTGGACCACCGCATCGAAATCCTGGGG
AACGATTCGGACTACAACAAGGTCAAGTTGTACGAGCACGCTGTGGCACGCTATAGCCCGCTCCCGTCGC
AGGTCTGGTTCGAAGGCGGCGGCGGGGAGAACCTGTATTTCCAGGACTACAAGGACGACGACGACAAGTG
ATTTAAATAACCCCTTGGGGCCTCTAAACGGGTCTTGAGGGGTTTTTTGTTAACTAGCGTACGATCGAAT
TCCTGCAGCTCACGGTAACTGATGCCGTATTTGCAGTACCAGCGTACGGCCCACAGAATGATGTCACGCT
GAAAATGCCGGCCTTTGAATGGGTTCATGTGCAGCTCCATCAGCAAAAGGGGATGATAAGTTTATCACCA
CCGACTATTTGCAACAGTGCCGTTGATCGTGCTATGATCGACTGATGTCATCAGCGGTGGAGTGCAATGT
CGTGCAATACGAATGGCGAAAAGCCGAGCTCATCGGTCAGCTTCTCAACCTTGGGGTTACCCCCGGCGGT
GTGCTGCTGGTCCACAGCTCCTTCCGTAGCGTCCGGCCCCTCGAAGATGGGCCACTTGGACTGATCGAGG
CCCTGCGTGCTACGCTGGGTCCGGGAGGGACGCTCGTCATGCCCTCGTGGTCAGGTCTGGACGACGAGCC
GTTCGATCCTGCCACGTCGCCCGTTACACCGGACCTTGGAGTTGTCTCTGACACATTCTGGCGCCTGCCA
AATGTAAAGCGCAGCGCCCATCCATTTGCCTTTGCGGCAGCGGGGCCACAGGCAGAGCAGATCATCTCTG
ATCCATTGCCCCTGCCACCTTACTCGCCTGCAAGCCCGGTCGCCCGTGTCCATGAACTCGATGGGCAGGT
ACTTCTCCTCGGCGTGGGACACGATGCCAACACGACGCTGCATCTTGCCGAGTTGATGGCAAAGGTTCCC
TATGGGGTGCCGAGACACTGCACCATTCTTCAGGATGGCAAGTTGGTACGCGTCGATTATCTCGAGAATG
ACCACTGCTGTGAGCGCTTTGCCTTGGCGGACAGGTGGCTCAAGGAGAAGAGCCTTCAGAAGGAAGGTCC
AGTCGGTCATGCCTTTGCTCGGTTGATCCGCTCCCGCGACATTGTGGCGACAGCCCTGGGTCAACTGGGC
CGAGATCCGTTGATCTTCCTGCATCCGCCAGAGGCGGGATGCGAAGAATGCGATGCCGCTCGCCAGTCGA
TTGGCTGAGCTCATGAGCGGAGAACGAGATGACGTTGGAGGGGCAAGGTCGCGCTGATTGCTGGGGCAAC
ACGGGGGATCCACTAGTTCCATGAGCGTCAGACCCCGTAGAAAAGATCAAAGGATCTTCTTGAGATCCTT
TTTTTCTGCGCGTAATCTGCTGCTTGCAAACAAAAAAACCACCGCTACCAGCGGTGGTTTGTTTGCCGGA
TCAAGAGCTACCAACTCTTTTTCCGAAGGTAACTGGCTTCAGCAGAGCGCAGATACCAAATACTGTCCTT
CTAGTGTAGCCGTAGTTAGGCCACCACTTCAAGAACTCTGTAGCACCGCCTACATACCTCGCTCTGCTAA
TCCTGTTACCAGTGGCTGCTGCCAGTGGCGATAAGTCGTGTCTTACCGGGTTGGACTCAAGACGATAGTT
ACCGGATAAGGCGCAGCGGTCGGGCTGAACGGGGGGTTCGTGCACACAGCCCAGCTTGGAGCGAACGACC
TACACCGAACTGAGATACCTACAGCGTGAGCTATGAGAAAGCGCCACGCTTCCCGAGGGGAGAAAGGCGG
ACAGGTATCCGGTAAGCGGCAGGGTCGGAACAGGAGAGCGCACGAGGGAGCTTCCAGGGGGAAACGCCTG
GTATCTTTATAGTCCTGTCGGGTTTCGCCACCTCTGACTTGAGCGTCGATTTTTGTGATGCTCGTCAGGG
GGGCGGAGCCTATGGAAAAACGCCAGCAACGCGGCCTTTTTACGGTTCCTGGCCTTTTGCTGGCCTTTTG
CTCACATGTTCTTTCCTGCGTTATCCCCTGATTCTGTGGATAACCGTATTACCGCCTTTGAGTGAGCTGA
TACCGCTCGCCGCAGCCGAACGACCGAGCGCAACGCGTGCGGCCGCGGTACCCGGGGATCCTCTAGAGTC
GACCACCAAGGGCACCATCTCTGCTTGGGCCACCCCGTTGGCCGCAGCCAGCTCGCTGAGAGCCGTGAAC
GACAGGGCGAACGCCAGCCCGCCGACGGCGAGGGTTCCGACCGCTGCAACTCCCGGTGCAACCTTGTCCC
GGTCTATTCTCTTCACTGCACCAGCTCCAATCTGGTGTGAATGCCCCTCGTCTGTTCGCGCAGGCGGGGG
GCTCTATTCGTTTGTCAGCATCGAAAGTAGCCAGATCAGGGATGCGTTGCAACCGCGTATGCCCAGGTCA
GAAGAGTCGCACAAGAGTTGCAGACCCCTGGAAAGAAAAATGGCCAGAGGGCGAAAACACCCTCTGACCA
GCGGAGCGGGCGACGGGAATCGAACCCGCGTAGCTAGTTTGGAAGAATGGGTGTCTGCCGACCACATATG
GGCCGGTCAAGATAGGTTTTTACCCCCTCTCGGCTGCATCCTCTAAGTGGAAAGAAATTGCAGGTCGTAG
AAGCGCGTTGAAGCCTGAGAGTTGCACAGGAGTTGCAACCCGGTAGCCTTGTTCACGACGAGAGGAGACC
TAGTTGGCACGTCGCGGATGGGGATCGCTGAAGACTCAGCGCAGCGGGAGGATCCAAGCCTCATACGTCA
ACCCGCAGGACGGTGTGAGGTACTACGCGCTGCAGACCTACGACAACAAGATGGACGCCGAAGCCTGGCT
CGCGGGCGAGAAGCGGCTCATCGAGATGGAGACCTGGACCCCTCCACAGGACCGGGCGAAGAAGGCAGCC
GCCAGCGCCATCACGCTGGAGGAGTACACCCGGAAGTGGCTCGTGGAGCGCGACCTCGCAGACGGCACCA
GGGATCTGTACAGCGGGCACGCGGAGCGCCGCATCTACCCGGTGCTAGGTGAAGTGGCGGTCACAGAGAT
GACGCCAGCTCTGGTGCGTGCGTGGTGGGCCGGGATGGGTAGGAAGCACCCGACTGCCCGCCGGCATGCC
TACAACGTCCTCCGGGCGGTGATGAACACAGCGGTCGAGGACAAGCTGATCGCAGAGAACCCGTGCCGGA
TCGAGCAGAAGGCAGCCGATGAGCGCGACGTAGAGGCGCTGACGCCTGAGGAGCTGGACATCGTCGCCGC
TGAGATCTTCGAGCACTACCGGATCGCGGCATACATCCTGGCGTGGACGAGCCTCCGGTTCGGAGAGCTG
ATCGAGCTTCGCCGCAAGGACATCGTGGACGACGGCATGACGATGAAGCTCCGGGTGCGCCGTGGCGCTT
CCCGCGTGGGGAACAAGATCGTCGTTGGCAACGCCAAGACCGTCCGGTCGAAGCGTCCTGTGACGGTTCC
GCCTCACGTCGCGGAGATGATCCGAGCGCACATGAAGGACCGTACGAAGATGAACAAGGGCCCCGAGGCA
TTCCTGGTGACCACGACGCAGGGCAACCGGCTGTCGAAGTCCGCGTTCACCAAGTCGCTGAAGCGTGGCT
ACGCCAAGATCGGTCGGCCGGAACTCCGCATCCACGACCTCCGCGCTGTCGGCGCTACGTTCGCCGCTCA
GGCAGGTGCGACGACCAAGGAGCTGATGGCCCGTCTCGGTCACACGACTCCTAGGATGGCGATGAAGTAC
CAGATGGCGTCTGAGGCCCGCGACGAGGCTATCGCTGAGGCGATGTCCAAGCTGGCCAAGACCTCCTGAA
ACGCAAAAAGCCCCCCTCCCAAGGACACTGAGTCCTAAAGAGGGGGGTTTCTTGTCAGTACGCGAAGAAC
CACGCCTGGCCGCGAGCGCCAGCACCGCCGCTCTGTGCGGAGACCTGGGCACCAGCCCCGCCGCCGCCAG
GAGCATTGCCGTTCCCGCCAGAAATCTAGACGGTGACCACAACGCGCCCGCTTTGATCGGGGACGTCGAA
ATATTGGATCGTCGGCACCGTCACGGCCGTGGGAGGCGGCACGATCCGCGACGTGATGATCGGCCGCATC
CCCACGGTGCTGCGCAGTGAGCTCTACGCCATCCCGGCGTTGATCTGTGCGTTCGCACGCACAGGCCCGG
TGTGAGAAGGGTCTCTGACGAGCGGGAGAACTCCCTATCAG
