>Addgene plasmid #159014 | pMSR:MSMEG_0435:Dendra | depositor partial sequence | sequence record 306956 | insert sequence
[882 nt withheld, positions 1-882]
